>Addgene plasmid #87615 | pcDNA3-Lyn-FRB-Venus-173-N | addgene full sequence | sequence record 175150 | Addgene NGS Result
ATGGGCTGCATCAAGAGCAAGCGCAAGGACAAGGATCCCATCCTCTGGCATGAGATGTGGCATGAAGGCC
TGGAAGAGGCATCTCGTTTGTACTTTGGGGAAAGGAACGTGAAAGGCATGTTTGAGGTGCTGGAGCCCTT
GCATGCTATGATGGAACGGGGCCCCCAGACTCTGAAGGAAACATCCTTTAATCAGGCCTATGGTCGAGAT
TTAATGGAGGCCCAAGAGTGGTGCAGGAAGTACATGAAATCAGGGAATGTCAAGGACCTCCTCCAAGCCT
GGGACCTCTATTATCATGTGTTCCGACGAATCTCAAAGACTAGTGGTACCGGTGGAGGTAGTGGAGGTGG
AAGCATGGTGAGCAAGGGCGAGGAGCTGTTCACCGGGGTGGTGCCCATCCTGGTCGAGCTGGACGGCGAC
GTAAACGGCCACAAGTTCAGCGTGTCCGGCGAGGGCGAGGGCGATGCCACCTACGGCAAGCTGACCCTGA
AGCTGATCTGCACCACCGGCAAGCTGCCCGTGCCCTGGCCCACCCTCGTGACCACCCTGGGCTACGGCCT
GCAGTGCTTCGCCCGCTACCCCGACCACATGAAGCAGCACGACTTCTTCAAGTCCGCCATGCCCGAAGGC
TACGTCCAGGAGCGCACCATCTTCTTCAAGGACGACGGCAACTACAAGACCCGCGCCGAGGTGAAGTTCG
AGGGCGACACCCTGGTGAACCGCATCGAGCTGAAGGGCATCGACTTCAAGGAGGACGGCAACATCCTGGG
GCACAAGCTGGAGTACAACTACAACAGCCACAACGTCTATATCACCGCCGACAAGCAGAAGAACGGCATC
AAGGCCAACTTCAAGATCCGCCACAACATCTAAGAATTCTGCAGATATCCATCACACTGGCGGCCGCTCG
AGCATGCATCTAGAGGGCCCTATTCTATAGTGTCACCTAAATGCTAGAGCTCGCTGATCAGCCTCGACTG
TGCCTTCTAGTTGCCAGCCATCTGTTGTTTGCCCCTCCCCCGTGCCTTCCTTGACCCTGGAAGGTGCCAC
TCCCACTGTCCTTTCCTAATAAAATGAGGAAATTGCATCGCATTGTCTGAGTAGGTGTCATTCTATTCTG
GGGGGTGGGGTGGGGCAGGACAGCAAGGGGGAGGATTGGGAAGACAATAGCAGGCATGCTGGGGATGCGG
TGGGCTCTATGGCTTCTGAGGCGGAAAGAACCAGCTGGGGCTCTAGGGGGTATCCCC
[124 nt withheld, positions 1248-1371]
C
[91 nt withheld, positions 1373-1463]
A
[49 nt withheld, positions 1465-1513]
CCTTTGACGTTGGAGTCCACGTTCTTT
[37 nt withheld, positions 1541-1577]
ACCCTATCTCGGTCTATTCTTTTGATTTATAAGGGATTTTGCCGATTTCGGCCTATTGGTTAAAAAATGA
GCTGATTTAACAAAAATTTAACGCGAATTAATTCTGTGGAATGTGTGTCAGTTAGGGTGTGGAAAGTCCC
CAGGCTCCCCAGCAGGCAGAAGTATGCAAAGCATGCATCTCAATTAGTCAGCAACCAGGTGTGGAAAGTC
CCCAGGCTCCCCAGCAGGCAGAAGTATGCAAAGCATGCATCTCAATTAGTCAGCAACCATAGTCCCGCCC
CTAACTCCGCCCATCCCGCCCCTAACTCCGCCCAGTTCCGCCCATTCTCCGCCCCATGGCTGACTAATTT
TTTTTATTTATGCAGAGGCCGAGGCCGCCTCTGCCTCTGAGCTATTCCAGAAGTAGTGAGGAGGCTTTTT
TGGAGGCCTAGGCTTTTGCAAAAAGCTCCCGGGAGCTTGTATATCCATTTTCGGATCTGATCAAGAGACA
GGATGAGGATCGTTTCGCATGATTGAACAAGATGGATTGCACGCAGGTTCTCCGGCCGCTTGGGTGGAGA
GGCTATTCGGCTATGACTGGGCACAACAGACAATCGGCTGCTCTGATGCCGCCGTGTTCCGGCTGTCAGC
GCAGGGGCGCCCGGTTCTTTTTGTCAAGACCGACCTGTCCGGTGCCCTGAATGAACTGCAGGACGAGGCA
GCGCGGCTATCGTGGCTGGCCACGACGGGCGTTCCTTGCGCAGCTGTGCTCGACGTTGTCACTGAAGCGG
GAAGGGACTGGCTGCTATTGGGCGAAGTGCCGGGGCAGGATCTCCTGTCATCTCACCTTGCTCCTGCCGA
GAAAGTATCCATCATGGCTGATGCAATGCGGCGGCTGCATACGCTTGATCCGGCTACCTGCCCATTCGAC
CACCAAGCGAAACATCGCATCGAGCGAGCACGTACTCGGATGGAAGCCGGTCTTGTCGATCAGGATGATC
TGGACGAAGAGCATCAGGGGCTCGCGCCAGCCGAACTGTTCGCCAGGCTCAAGGCGCGCATGCCCGACGG
CGAGGATCTCGTCGTGACCCATGGCGATGCCTGCTTGCCGAATATCATGGTGGAAAATGGCCGCTTTTCT
GGATTCATCGACTGTGGCCGGCTGGGTGTGGCGGACCGCTATCAGGACATAGCGTTGGCTACCCGTGATA
TTGCTGAAGAGCTTGGCGGCGAATGGGCTGACCGCTTCCTCGTGCTTTACGGTATCGCCGCTCCCGATTC
GCAGCGCATCGCCTTCTATCGCCTTCTTGACGAGTTCTTCTGAGCGGGACTCTGGGGTTCGAAATGACCG
ACCAAGCGACGCCCAACCTGCCATCACGAGATTTCGATTCCACCGCCGCCTTCTATGAAAGGTTGGGCTT
CGGAATCGTTTTCCGGGACGCCGGCTGGATGATCCTCCAGCGCGGGGATCTCATGCTGGAGTTCTTCGCC
CACCCCAACTTGTTTATTGCAGCTTATAATGGTTACAAATAAAGCAATAGCATCACAAATTTCACAAATA
AAGCATTTTTTTCACTGCATTCTAGTTGTGGTTTGTCCAAACTCATCAATGTATCTTATCATGTCTGTAT
ACCGTCGACCTCTAGCTAGAGCTTGGCGTAATCATGGTCATAGCTGTTTCCTGTGTGAAATTGTTATCCG
CTCACAATTCCACACAACATACGAGCCGGAAGCATAAAGTGTAAAGCCTGGGGTGCCTAATGAGTGAGCT
AACTCACATTAATTGCGTTGCGCTCACTGCCCGCTTTCCAGTCGGGAAACCTGTCGTGCCAGCTGCATTA
ATGAATCGGCCAACGCGCGGGGAGAGGCGGTTTGCGTATTGGGCGCTCTTCCGCTTCCTCGCTCACTGAC
TCGCTGCGCTCGGTCGTTCGGCTGCGGCGAGCGGTATCAGCTCACTCAAAGGCGGTAATACGGTTATCCA
CAGAATCAGGGGATAACGCAGGAAAGAACATGTGAGCAAAAGGCCAGCAAAAGGCCAGGAACCGTAAAAA
GGCCGCGTTGCTGGCGTTTTTCCATAGGCTCCGCCCCCCTGACGAGCATCACAAAAATCGACGCTCAAGT
CAGAGGTGGCGAAACCCGACAGGACTATAAAGATACCAGGCGTTTCCCCCTGGAAGCTCCCTCGTGCGCT
CTCCTGTTCCGACCCTGCCGCTTACCGGATACCTGTCCGCCTTTCTCCCTTCGGGAAGCGTGGCGCTTTC
TCATAGCTCACGCTGTAGGTATCTCAGTTCGGTGTAGGTCGTTCGCTCCAAGCTGGGCTGTGTGCACGAA
CCCCCCGTTCAGCCCGACCGCTGCGCCTTATCCGGTAACTATCGTCTTGAGTCCAACCCGGTAAGACACG
ACTTATCGCCACTGGCAGCAGCCACTGGTAACAGGATTAGCAGAGCGAGGTATGTAGGCGGTGCTACAGA
GTTCTTGAAGTGGTGGCCTAACTACGGCTACACTAGAAGAACAGTATTTGGTATCTGCGCTCTGCTGAAG
CCAGTTACCTTCGGAAAAAGAGTTGGTAGCTCTTGATCCGGCAAACAAACCACCGCTGGTAGCGGTGGTT
TTTTTGTTTGCAAGCAGCAGATTACGCGCAGAAAAAAAGGATCTCAAGAAGATCCTTTGATCTTTTCTAC
GGGGTCTGACGCTCAGTGGAACGAAAACTCACGTTAAGGGATTTTGGTCATGAGATTATCAAAAAGGATC
TTCACCTAGATCCTTTTAAATTAAAAATGAAGTTTTAAATCAATCTAAAGTATATATGAGTAAACTTGGT
CTGACAGTTACCAATGCTTAATCAGTGAGGCACCTATCTCAGCGATCTGTCTATTTCGTTCATCCATAGT
TGCCTGACTCCCCGTCGTGTAGATAACTACGATACGGGAGGGCTTACCATCTGGCCCCAGTGCTGCAATG
ATACCGCGAGACCCACGCTCACCGGCTCCAGATTTATCAGCAATAAACCAGCCAGCCGGAAGGGCCGAGC
GCAGAAGTGGTCCTGCAACTTTATCCGCCTCCATCCAGTCTATTAATTGTTGCCGGGAAGCTAGAGTAAG
TAGTTCGCCAGTTAATAGTTTGCGCAACGTTGTTGCCATTGCTACAGGCATCGTGGTGTCACGCTCGTCG
TTTGGTATGGCTTCATTCAGCTCCGGTTCCCAACGATCAAGGCGAGTTACATGATCCCCCATGTTGTGCA
AAAAAGCGGTTAGCTCCTTCGGTCCTCCGATCGTTGTCAGAAGTAAGTTGGCCGCAGTGTTATCACTCAT
GGTTATGGCAGCACTGCATAATTCTCTTACTGTCATGCCATCCGTAAGATGCTTTTCTGTGACTGGTGAG
TACTCAACCAAGTCATTCTGAGAATAGTGTATGCGGCGACCGAGTTGCTCTTGCCCGGCGTCAATACGGG
ATAATACCGCGCCACATAGCAGAACTTTAAAAGTGCTCATCATTGGAAAACGTTCTTCGGGGCGAAAACT
CTCAAGGATCTTACCGCTGTTGAGATCCAGTTCGATGTAACCCACTCGTGCACCCAACTGATCTTCAGCA
TCTTTTACTTTCACCAGCGTTTCTGGGTGAGCAAAAACAGGAAGGCAAAATGCCGCAAAAAAGGGAATAA
GGGCGACACGGAAATGTTGAATACTCATACTCTTCCTTTTTCAATATTATTGAAGCATTTATCAGGGTTA
TTGTCTCATGAGCGGATACATATTTGAATGTATTTAGAAAAATAAACAAATAGGGGTTCCGCGCACATTT
CCCCGAAAAGTGCCACCTGACGTCGACGGATCGGGAGATCTCCCGATCCCCTATGGTGCACTCTCAGTAC
AATCTGCTCTGATGCCGCATAGTTAAGCCAGTATCTGCTCCCTGCTTGTGTGTTGGAGGTCGCTGAGTAG
TGCGCGAGCAAAATTTAAGCTACAACAAGGCAAGGCTTGACCGACAATTGCATGAAGAATCTGCTTAGGG
TTAGGCGTTTTGCGCTGCTTCGCGATGTACGGGCCAGATATACGCGTTGACATTGATTATTGACTAGTTA
TTAATAGTAATCAATTACGGGGTCATTAGTTCATAGCCCATATATGGAGTTCCGCGTTACATAACTTACG
GTAAATGGCCCGCCTGGCTGACCGCCCAACGACCCCCGCCCATTGACGTCAATAATGACGTATGTTCCCA
TAGTAACGCCAATAGGGACTTTCCATTGACGTCAATGGGTGGAGTATTTACGGTAAACTGCCCACTTGGC
AGTACATCAAGTGTATCATATGCCAAGTACGCCCCCTATTGACGTCAATGACGGTAAATGGCCCGCCTGG
CATTATGCCCAGTACATGACCTTATGGGACTTTCCTACTTGGCAGTACATCTACGTATTAGTCATCGCTA
TTACCATGGTGATGCGGTTTTGGCAGTACATCAATGGGCGTGGATAGCGGTTTGACTCACGGGGATTTCC
AAGTCTCCACCCCATTGACGTCAATGGGAGTTTGTTTTGGCACCAAAATCAACGGGACTTTCCAAAATGT
CGTAACAACTCCGCCCCATTGACGCAAATGGGCGGTAGGCGTGTACGGTGGGAGGTCTATATAAGCAGAG
CTCTCTGGCTAACTAGAGAACCCACTGCTTACTGGCTTATCGAAATTAATACGACTCACTATAGGGAGAC
CCAAGCTTGCGGCCGCCACC
Features (pLannotate 1.2.2; 22 found; start..end, strand, type, name):
     40..318     +  CDS            FRB*: T2098L mutant of FKBP-rapamycin binding domain of human FRAP binds synthetic ligands such as AP21967
    355..870     +  CDS            VN173: N-terminal fragment of mVenus for use in bimolecular fluorescence complementation (BiFC) (Kodama and Hu, 2010)
    934..952     -  promoter       SP6 promoter: promoter for bacteriophage SP6 RNA polymerase
    978..1202    +  polyA_signal   bGH poly(A) signal: bovine growth hormone polyadenylation signal
   1206..1227    +  promoter       SV40 promoter (fragment): SV40 enhancer and early promoter
   1248..1676    +  rep_origin     f1 ori (sequence partly withheld): f1 bacteriophage origin of replication; arrow indicates direction of (+) strand synthesis
   1690..2019    +  promoter       SV40 promoter: SV40 enhancer and early promoter
   2086..2877    +  CDS            neo: KKA2_KLEPN - Also known as kan, nptII. Experimental evidence at protein level: Swiss-Prot protein existence level 1. Resistance to kanamycin, neomycin, paromomycin, ribostamycin, butirosin and gentamicin B. From Klebsiella pneumoniae.
   2901..3059    +  CDS            ble (fragment): BLE_KLEPN - Experimental evidence at protein level: Swiss-Prot protein existence level 1. Binding protein with a strong affinity to the bleomycin family of antibiotics. Binds to CL990; an antimitotic-antibiotic compound. From Klebsiella pneumoniae.
   3054..3175    +  polyA_signal   SV40 poly(A) signal: SV40 polyadenylation signal
   3248..3264    -  protein_bind   lac operator: The lac repressor binds to the lac operator to inhibit transcription in E. coli. This inhibition can be relieved by adding lactose or isopropyl-β-D-thiogalactopyranoside (IPTG). lac repressor encoded by lacI
   3272..3302    -  promoter       lac promoter: promoter for the E. coli lac operon
   3317..3338    -  protein_bind   CAP binding site: CAP binding activates transcription in the presence of cAMP. E. coli catabolite activator protein
   3351..3443    -  CDS            lacI (fragment): lac repressor; lacI; The lac repressor binds to the lac operator to inhibit transcription in E. coli. This inhibition can be relieved by adding lactose or isopropyl-β-D-thiogalactopyranoside (IPTG).
   3626..4214    -  rep_origin     ori: high-copy-number ColE1/pMB1/pBR322/pUC origin of replication
   4385..5245    -  CDS            AmpR: β-lactamase; bla; confers resistance to ampicillin, carbenicillin, and related antibiotics
   5246..5350    -  promoter       AmpR promoter: bla
   5409..5461    -  misc_feature   bom (fragment): basis of mobility region from pBR322
   5616..5995    +  enhancer       CMV enhancer: human cytomegalovirus immediate early enhancer
   5996..6199    +  promoter       CMV promoter: human cytomegalovirus (CMV) immediate early promoter
   6195..6228    +  LTR            5' LTR (truncated) (fragment): truncated 5' long terminal repeat (LTR) from HIV-1
   6244..6262    +  promoter       T7 promoter: promoter for bacteriophage T7 RNA polymerase
