[The description below was written by a language model from this plasmid's Addgene catalogue record and pLannotate feature annotations shown in this document.]
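Description:
pcDNA3-Lyn-FRB-Venus-173-N is a mammalian expression plasmid of about 6.3 kb, built on the Invitrogen pcDNA3 backbone. It encodes one half of a bimolecular fluorescence complementation (BiFC) pair. The synthetic insert of roughly 870 bp was cloned between BamHI and EcoRI sites that both remain intact. It lies downstream of the human CMV immediate-early enhancer and promoter and upstream of the bovine growth hormone polyadenylation signal. T7 and SP6 phage promoters flank the cloning region.

The open reading frame begins with the N-terminal targeting sequence of Lyn kinase, a short motif that, per the record, localizes the protein to the plasma membrane. The automated annotation does not call this motif as a separate feature. Next comes the FKBP-rapamycin binding (FRB) domain, which the annotation software matches to the T2098L variant able to bind rapamycin analogues. The last part is VN173, the non-fluorescent N-terminal fragment of Venus. Fluorescence should appear only when this fragment is brought close to a complementary C-terminal Venus fragment. Given the FRB module, that partner is presumably fused to an FKBP-type domain and recruited by rapamycin or an analogue, although the record does not name it. The associated publication concerns nanoscale mapping of protein-protein interactions in living cells.

In E. coli the plasmid is maintained at high copy through a ColE1/pUC-type origin with ampicillin resistance, and an f1 origin is also present. An SV40 promoter-driven neomycin phosphotransferase cassette with an SV40 poly(A) signal allows G418 selection of mammalian cells. Small annotated fragments such as ble, lacI, bom and a truncated HIV-1 LTR are probably backbone remnants or software matches rather than functional elements.
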