Addgene plasmid #87615: pcDNA3-Lyn-FRB-Venus-173-N
Purpose: FRB-tagged N-terminal Venus (YFP) fragment for BiFC; localizes to plasma membrane.
Depositing lab: Jin Zhang. Depositing organization: University of California, San Diego (UCSD). Publication: RefSOFI for Mapping Nanoscale Organization of Protein-Protein Interactions in Living Cells. Hertel F, Mo GC, Duwe S, Dedecker P, Zhang J. Cell Rep. 2016 Jan 12;14(2):390-400. doi: 10.1016/j.celrep.2015.12.036. Epub 2015 Dec 31. PubMed 26748717.
Backbone
  Vector backbone: pcDNA3
  Backbone manufacturer: Invitrogen
  Backbone size w/o insert (bp): 5500
  Total vector size (bp): 6288
  Vector type: Mammalian Expression
  Selectable markers: Neomycin (select with G418)
Growth in bacteria
  Bacterial resistance: Ampicillin, 100 μg/mL
  Growth temperature: 37°C
  Growth strain: DH5alpha
  Copy number: High Copy
Gene/Insert
  Gene/Insert name: Lyn-FRB-Venus173-N
  Species: Synthetic
  Insert size (bp): 873
  Promoter: CMV
  Tag / fusion protein: N-terminal targeting sequence from Lyn kinase (N terminal on insert)
  Cloning method: Restriction Enzyme; 5′ cloning site BamHI (not destroyed); 3′ cloning site EcoRI (not destroyed)
  Sequencing primers: 5′ T7 forward; 3′ BGH reverse
Terms and licenses: Academic/Nonprofit Terms; Industry Terms: Not Available to Industry
How to cite: pcDNA3-Lyn-FRB-Venus-173-N was a gift from Jin Zhang (Addgene plasmid # 87615 ; http://n2t.net/addgene:87615 ; RRID:Addgene_87615)
